>Addgene plasmid #60743 | pzs1[GalS-L] | depositor full sequence | sequence record 97728 | pzs1[GalS-L] sequence 5087 bps
CTCGAGTTACATCGCCTGATTTGTTGAGTTAGTGATCGCCGCCGCATTCTGGCGTGTTGCGACAGAATGG
CGACGCACTAACGTCGGCATAAAACAGTGGCTGGCACGAGGATCAATATTGCCTGCTGCCCCCTGCAAGG
CCAGTTCGGTGGCTAATTTCGCCATTGAAGCAATGGGATAACGCACGGTCGTTAATTGCGGGTCGGTGTA
ACGGGCGATGGGAATATCATCGAACCCGATGATTGAGAGATGTAACGGAATCGCAATGCCATTATCTTTT
AATGCTGTCAGTGCGCCAGCGGCCATATTGTCGTTATAAGCAAATACAGCGGTAAGTTGTAGATTGCGCC
CCAGCAGTTCAACCATCGCCGCCTCACCGCCCGGCATGTCCGGCGTACCAGCGCCAATCCAGCTTTCCGG
CGGAATAATATCCTGCTCTTTCAACGCACTCATCCAGCCTGCTTTACGCATGGCGTCATCTTCAATGCCG
TGGCTGGAAGAAAGATAACCAATACGTTGATGACCGTTATTCAGCAACATGCGCGTCGCCATTCGGGCAC
CGCTGAGATTATCCAGGCAAACGCAACGATGGGCGTACCCCGGCACAACGCGGTTGATTAACACCATACC
GGGAATGTTATCCATAAATTGCGCCAGTTCATCGTCACTCAATGCTTTTGAGTGAACAATCAACGCATTA
CAACGCTGGCGAATTAACACCTCAATGGCGTGACGCTCTTTTTCCGCTTCATGATAGCTATTGCCGATTA
GCACGTATTTCTGATGCTGCTGAGCGACCAGATCCACCGCTTTTACCAGCGCGCCGAAAAACGCATCAGA
AACGTCCATCACCACCACGCCAATGGTGTCGCTCTGTTTGCCCGCCAGTTGGGCTGCCACGCGGTTGGGA
ATGTAATTGAGCTCCGCCATCGCCGCTTCCACTTTTTCCCGCGTTTTCGCAGAAACGTGGCTGGCCTGGT
TCACCACGCGGGAAACGGTCTGATAAGAGACACCGGCATACTCTGCGACATCGTATAACGTTACTGGTTT
CACATTCACCACCCTGAATTGACTCTCTTCCGGGCGCTATCATGCCATACCGCGAAAGGTTTTGCACCAT
TCGATGGTGTCGCTAGCGCGCAACGCAATTAATGTAAGTTAGCGCGAATTGTCGAGGGAAATCATAAAAA
ATTTATTTGCTTTCAGGAAAATTTTTCTGTATAATAGATTCATAAATTTGAGAGAAGAGTTTAAATATGG
CTGGTTCTCGCAGAAAGAAACATATCCATGAAATCCCGCCCCGAATTCATATGTCTAGATAGCTGAGTAG
CCTAGAGTGCGCGACAGGTTTGATGACAAAAAATTAGCGCAAGAAGACAAAAATCACCTTGCGCTAATGC
TCTGTTACAGGTCACTAATACCATCTAAGTAGTTGATTCATAGTGACTGCATATGTTGTGTTTTACAGTA
TTATGTAGTCTGTTTTTTATGCAAAATCTAATTTAATATATTGATATTTATATCATTTTACGTTTCTCGT
TCAGCTTTTTTATACTAAGTTGGCATTATAAAAAAGCATTGCTTATCAATTTGTTGCAACGAACAGGTCA
CTATCAGTCAAAATAAAATCATTATTTGATTTCAATTTTGTCCCACTCCCCCTAGAGGCATCAAATAAAA
CGAAAGGCTCAGTCGAAAGACTGGGCCTTTCGTTTTATCTGTTGTTTGTCGGTGAACGCTCTCCTGAGTA
GGACAAATCCGCCGCCCTAGACCTAGGGTACGGGTTTTGCTGCCCGCAAACGGGCTGTTCTGGTGTTGCT
AGTTTGTTATCAGAATCGCAGATCCGGCTTCAGGTTTGCCGGCTGAAAGCGCTATTTCTTCCAGAATTGC
CATGATTTTTTCCCCACGGGAGGCGTCACTGGCTCCCGTGTTGTCGGCAGCTTTGATTCGATAAGCAGCA
TCGCCTGTTTCAGGCTGTCTATGTGTGACTGTTGAGCTGTAACAAGTTGTCTCAGGTGTTCAATTTCATG
TTCTAGTTGCTTTGTTTTACTGGTTTCACCTGTTCTATTAGGTGTTACATGCTGTTCATCTGTTACATTG
TCGATCTGTTCATGGTGAACAGCTTTAAATGCACCAAAAACTCGTAAAAGCTCTGATGTATCTATCTTTT
TTACACCGTTTTCATCTGTGCATATGGACAGTTTTCCCTTTGATATCTAACGGTGAACAGTTGTTCTACT
TTTGTTTGTTAGTCTTGATGCTTCACTGATAGATACAAGAGCCATAAGAACCTCAGATCCTTCCGTATTT
AGCCAGTATGTTCTCTAGTGTGGTTCGTTGTTTTTGCGTGAGCCATGAGAACGAACCATTGAGATCATGC
TTACTTTGCATGTCACTCAAAAATTTTGCCTCAAAACTGGTGAGCTGAATTTTTGCAGTTAAAGCATCGT
GTAGTGTTTTTCTTAGTCCGTTACGTAGGTAGGAATCTGATGTAATGGTTGTTGGTATTTTGTCACCATT
CATTTTTATCTGGTTGTTCTCAAGTTCGGTTACGAGATCCATTTGTCTATCTAGTTCAACTTGGAAAATC
AACGTATCAGTCGGGCGGCCTCGCTTATCAACCACCAATTTCATATTGCTGTAAGTGTTTAAATCTTTAC
TTATTGGTTTCAAAACCCATTGGTTAAGCCTTTTAAACTCATGGTAGTTATTTTCAAGCATTAACATGAA
CTTAAATTCATCAAGGCTAATCTCTATATTTGCCTTGTGAGTTTTCTTTTGTGTTAGTTCTTTTAATAAC
CACTCATAAATCCTCATAGAGTATTTGTTTTCAAAAGACTTAACATGTTCCAGATTATATTTTATGAATT
TTTTTAACTGGAAAAGATAAGGCAATATCTCTTCACTAAAAACTAATTCTAATTTTTCGCTTGAGAACTT
GGCATAGTTTGTCCACTGGAAAATCTCAAAGCCTTTAACCAAAGGATTCCTGATTTCCACAGTTCTCGTC
ATCAGCTCTCTGGTTGCTTTAGCTAATACACCATAAGCATTTTCCCTACTGATGTTCATCATCTGAGCGT
ATTGGTTATAAGTGAACGATACCGTCCGTTCTTTCCTTGTAGGGTTTTCAATCGTGGGGTTGAGTAGTGC
CACACAGCATAAAATTAGCTTGGTTTCATGCTCCGTTAAGTCATAGCGACTAATCGCTAGTTCATTTGCT
TTGAAAACAACTAATTCAGACATACATCTCAATTGGTCTAGGTGATTTTAATCACTATACCAATTGAGAT
GGGCTAGTCAATGATAATTACTAGTCCTTTTCCTTTGAGTTGTGGGTATCTGTAAATTCTGCTAGACCTT
TGCTGGAAAACTTGTAAATTCTGCTAGACCCTCTGTAAATTCCGCTAGACCTTTGTGTGTTTTTTTTGTT
TATATTCAAGTGGTTATAATTTATAGAATAAAGAAAGAATAAAAAAAGATAAAAAGAATAGATCCCAGCC
CTGTGTATAACTCACTACTTTAGTCAGTTCCGCAGTATTACAAAAGGATGTCGCAAACGCTGTTTGCTCC
TCTACAAAACAGACCTTAAAACCCTAAAGGCTTAAGTAGCACCCTCGCAAGCTCGGGCAAATCGCTGAAT
ATTCCTTTTGTCTCCGACCATCAGGCACCTGAGTCGCTGTCTTTTTCGTGACATTCAGTTCGCTGCGCTC
ACGGCTCTGGCAGTGAATGGGGGTAAATGGCACTACAGGCGCCTTTTATGGATTCATGCAAGGAAACTAC
CCATAATACAAGAAAAGCCCGTCACGGGCTTCTCAGGGCGTTTTATGGCGGGTCTGCTATGTGGTGCTAT
CTGACTTTTTGCTGTTCAGCAGTTCCTGCCCTCTGATTTTCCAGTCTGACCACTTCGGATTATCCCGTGA
CAGGTCATTCAGACTGGCTAATGCACCCAGTAAGGCAGCGGTATCATCAACAGGCTTACCCGTCTTACTG
TCCCTAGTGCTTGGATTCTCACCAATAAAAAACGCCCGGCGGCAACCGAGCGTTCTGAACAAATCCAGAT
GGAGTTCTGAGGTCATTACTGGATCTATCAACAGGAGTCCAAGCGAGCTCGTAAACTTGGTCTGACAGTT
ACCAATGCTTAATCAGTGAGGCACCTATCTCAGCGATCTGTCTATTTCGTTCATCCATAGTTGCCTGACT
CCCCGTCGTGTAGATAACTACGATACGGGAGGGCTTACCATCTGGCCCCAGTGCTGCAATGATACCGCGA
GACCCACGCTCACCGGCTCCAGATTTATCAGCAATAAACCAGCCAGCCGGAAGGGCCGAGCGCAGAAGTG
GTCCTGCAACTTTATCCGCCTCCATCCAGTCTATTAATTGTTGCCGGGAAGCTAGAGTAAGTAGTTCGCC
AGTTAATAGTTTGCGCAACGTTGTTGCCATTGCTACAGGCATCGTGGTGTCACGCTCGTCGTTTGGTATG
GCTTCATTCAGCTCCGGTTCCCAACGATCAAGGCGAGTTACATGATCCCCCATGTTGTGCAAAAAAGCGG
TTAGCTCCTTCGGTCCTCCGATCGTTGTCAGAAGTAAGTTGGCCGCAGTGTTATCACTCATGGTTATGGC
AGCACTGCATAATTCTCTTACTGTCATGCCATCCGTAAGATGCTTTTCTGTGACTGGTGAGTACTCAACC
AAGTCATTCTGAGAATAGTGTATGCGGCGACCGAGTTGCTCTTGCCCGGCGTCAATACGGGATAATACCG
CGCCACATAGCAGAACTTTAAAAGTGCTCATCATTGGAAAACGTTCTTCGGGGCGAAAACTCTCAAGGAT
CTTACCGCTGTTGAGATCCAGTTCGATGTAACCCACTCGTGCACCCAACTGATCTTCAGCATCTTTTACT
TTCACCAGCGTTTCTGGGTGAGCAAAAACAGGAAGGCAAAATGCCGCAAAAAAGGGAATAAGGGCGACAC
GGAAATGTTGAATACTCATACTCTTCCTTTTTCAATATTATTGAAGCATTTATCAGGGTTATTGTCTCAT
GAGCGGATACATATTTGAATGTATTTAGAAAAATAAACAAATAGGGG
Features (pLannotate 1.2.2; 10 found; start..end, strand, type, name):
     10..1044    -  CDS            galS: GALS_ECOLI - Experimental evidence at protein level: Swiss-Prot protein existence level 1. Repressor of the mgl operon. Binds galactose and D-fucose as inducers. GalS binds to an operator DNA sequence within its own coding sequence (corresponding to residues 15 to 20). From Escherichia coli (strain K12).
   1054..1131    -  promoter       lacIq promoter: lacI (mutant); In the lacIq allele, a single base change in the promoter boosts expression of the lacI gene about 10-fold.
   1182..1203    +  promoter       T5 promoter (fragment): bacteriophage T5 promoter for E. coli RNA polymerase, with embedded lac operator
   1406..1637    -  protein_bind   λ attP: attP; integrase from phage λ λ integrase
   1672..1758    +  terminator     rrnB T1 terminator: Escherichia coli rrnB; transcription terminator T1 from the E. coli rrnB gene
   2293..3243    -  CDS            Rep101: RepA protein needed for replication with the pSC101 origin; rep101
   3291..3513    -  rep_origin     pSC101 ori: low-copy replication origin that requires the Rep101 protein
   4005..4099    -  terminator     lambda t0 terminator: transcription terminator from phage lambda
   4129..4989    -  CDS            AmpR: β-lactamase; bla; confers resistance to ampicillin, carbenicillin, and related antibiotics
   4990..5081    -  promoter       AmpR promoter: bla
