[The description below was written by a language model from this plasmid's Addgene catalogue record and pLannotate feature annotations shown in this document.]
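Description:
pzs1[GalS-L] is a low-copy bacterial expression plasmid for synthetic biology work in E. coli, built on a pZS-series backbone (recorded as pZS5) and totalling about 5.1 kb. It replicates from the pSC101 origin together with its required Rep101 (RepA) initiator protein, which accounts for the low copy number. Selection is with ampicillin, through a β-lactamase gene driven by its own promoter and followed by the lambda t0 terminator.

The payload is a roughly 1 kb synthetic open reading frame, GalS-L (also called LLhS_Q54A). It encodes a LacI/GalR-family chimeric repressor in which the wild-type LacI DNA-binding domain is fused to the ligand-binding domain of GalS, with the point mutations Q54A and E191K. The automated annotation labels the whole reading frame as galS because most of it matches the E. coli GalS protein, a repressor that responds to galactose and D-fucose. The ORF is transcribed constitutively from the lacIq promoter, a mutant lacI promoter with about tenfold higher activity than the wild type. The resulting protein should recognise lac operator sequences but be released by fucose rather than by IPTG. The purpose field calls the protein "GalS-R", whereas the name and insert fields say GalS-L; its mention of the wild-type Lac DNA-binding domain fits the latter.

The feature table also shows a short T5 promoter fragment, a λ attP site and an rrnB T1 terminator, but the record does not describe their role. The plasmid supplies one repressor module from a set of orthogonal LacI/GalR chimeras used to build multi-input transcriptional logic gates.
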