Addgene plasmid #60743: pzs1[GalS-L]
Purpose: Contains PIq driving expression of GalS-R, the Fucose inducible chimera with the wt Lac DBD.
Depositing lab: Matthew Bennett. Depositing organization: Rice University. Publication: Modular, Multi-Input Transcriptional Logic Gating with Orthogonal LacI/GalR Family Chimeras. Shis DL, Hussain F, Meinhardt S, Swint-Kruse L, Bennett MR. ACS Synth Biol. 2014 Sep 19;3(9):645-51. doi: 10.1021/sb500262f. Epub 2014 Jul 28. PubMed 25035932.
Backbone
  Vector backbone: pZS5
  Backbone manufacturer: Expressys
  Backbone size w/o insert (bp): 4000
  Total vector size (bp): 5087
  Modifications to backbone: Insertion of a PIq driven ORF.
  Vector type: Bacterial Expression, Synthetic Biology
Growth in bacteria
  Bacterial resistance: Ampicillin, 100 μg/mL
  Growth temperature: 37°C
  Growth strain: DH10B
  Copy number: Low Copy
Gene/Insert
  Gene/Insert name: GalS-L (alt name: LLhS_Q54A)
  Species: Synthetic
  Insert size (bp): 1047
  Mutation: LacI/GalR repressor chimera. LacI DBD with GalS LBD. Contains point mutation Q54A, E191K
Terms and licenses: Academic/Nonprofit Terms; Industry Terms: Not Available to Industry
Depositor comments: GalS-L also described as LLhS_Q54A in PLoS One. 2013 Dec 30;8(12):e83502. doi: 10.1371/journal.pone.0083502. eCollection 2013. Rheostats and toggle switches for modulating protein function. Meinhardt S, Manley MW Jr, Parente DJ, Swint-Kruse L.
How to cite: pzs1[GalS-L] was a gift from Matthew Bennett (Addgene plasmid # 60743 ; http://n2t.net/addgene:60743 ; RRID:Addgene_60743)
