>Addgene plasmid #60743 | pzs1[GalS-L] | addgene partial sequence | sequence record 109728 | LacI-F2 5'-ACGATGTCGCAGAGTATGCC-3'
GTGGAAGCGGCGATGGCGGAGCTCAATTACATTCCCAACCGCGTGGCAGCCCAACTGGCGGGCAAACAGA
GCGACACCATTGGCGTGGTGGTGATGGACGTTTCTGATGCGTTTTTCGGCGCGCTGGTAAAAGCGGTGGA
TCTGGTCGCTCAGCAGCATCAGAAATACGTGCTAATCGGCAATAGCTATCATGAAGCGGAAAAAGAGCGT
CACGCCATTGAGGTGTTAATTCGCCAGCGTTGTAATGCGTTGATTGTTCACTCAAAAGCATTGAGTGACG
ATGAACTGGCGCAATTTATGGATAACATTCCCGGTATGGTGTTAATCAACCGCGTTGTGCCGGGGTACGC
CCATCGTTGCGTTTGCCTGGATAATCTCAGCGGTGCCCGAATGGCGACGCGCATGTTGCTGAATAACGGT
CATCAACGTATTGGTTATCTTTCTTCCAGCCACGGCATTGAAGATGACGCCATGCGTAAAGCAGGCTGGA
TGAGTGCGTTGAAAGAGCAGGATATTATTCCGCCGGAAAGCTGGATTGGCGCTGGTACGCCGGACATGCC
GGGCGGTGAGGCGGCGATGGTTAAACTGCTGGGGCGCAATCTACAACTTACCGCTGTATTTGCTTATAAC
GACAATATGGCCGCTGGCGCACTGACAGCATTAAAAGATAATGGCATTGCGATTCCGTTACATCTCTCAA
TCATC
