>Addgene plasmid #60743 | pzs1[GalS-L] | addgene partial sequence | sequence record 109730 | AmpSeq-F 5'-ctcatgagcggatacatatttgaa-3'
TCGCCTGATTTGTTGAGTTAGTGATCGCCGCCGCATTCTGGCGTGTTGCGACAGAATGGCGACGCACTAA
CGTCGGCATAAAACAGTGGCTGGCACGAGGATCAATATTGCCTGCTGCCCCCTGCAAGGCCAGTTCGGTG
GCTAATTTCGCCATTGAAGCAATGGGATAACGCACGGTCGTTAATTGCGGGTCGGTGTAACGGGCGATGG
GAATATCATCGAACCCGATGATTGAGAGATGTAACGGAATCGCAATGCCATTATCTTTTAATGCTGTCAG
TGCGCCAGCGGCCATATTGTCGTTATAAGCAAATACAGCGGTAAGTTGTAGATTGCGCCCCAGCAGTTTA
ACCATCGCCGCCTCACCGCCCGGCATGTCCGGCGTACCAGCGCCAATCCAGCTTTCCGGCGGAATAATAT
CCTGCTCTTTCAACGCACTCATCCAGCCTGCTTTACGCATGGCGTCATCTTCAATGCCGTGGCTGGAAGA
AAGATAACCAATACGTTGATGACCGTTATTCAGCAACATGCGCGTCGCCATTCGGGCACCGCTGAGATTA
TCCAGGCAAACGCAACGATGGGCGTACCCCGGCACAACGCGGTTGATTAACACCATACCGGGAATGTTAT
CCATAAATTGCGCCAGTTCATCGTCACTCAATGCTTTTGAGTGAACAATCAACGCATTACAACGCTGGCG
AATTAACACCTCAATGGCGTGACGCTC
